Addgene plasmid #238091: pLV-EF1A-RNF146-45-182-EGFP-Hygro
Purpose: Expression of structurally predicted WWE domain of RNF146 with EGFP on C terminal
Depositing lab: Robert Sobol. Depositing organization: Brown University. Publication: Overexpression of the WWE domain of RNF146 modulates poly-(ADP)-ribose dynamics at sites of DNA damage. Al-Rahahleh RQ, Roos WP, Saville KM, Andrews JF, Wu Z, Koczor CA, Prakash A, Sobol RW. DNA Repair (Amst). 2025 Jun;150:103845. doi: 10.1016/j.dnarep.2025.103845. Epub 2025 May 21. PubMed 40403420.
Backbone
  Vector backbone: Lentiviral
  Vector type: Mammalian Expression, Lentiviral
  Selectable markers: Hygromycin
Growth in bacteria
  Bacterial resistance: Ampicillin, 100 μg/mL
  Growth temperature: 37°C
  Growth strain: NEB Stable
  Copy number: High Copy
Gene/Insert
  Gene/Insert name: RNF146
  Species: H. sapiens (human)
  Insert size (bp): 1177
  Mutation: aa 45-182 only
  Entrez Gene: RNF146
  Promoter: EF1alpha
  Tag / fusion protein: EGFP (C terminal on insert)
  Cloning method: Other
Resource information
  A portion of this plasmid was derived from a plasmid made by: VectorBuilder
Terms and licenses: Academic/Nonprofit Terms; Industry Terms: Not Available to Industry
How to cite: pLV-EF1A-RNF146-45-182-EGFP-Hygro was a gift from Robert Sobol (Addgene plasmid # 238091 ; http://n2t.net/addgene:238091 ; RRID:Addgene_238091)
