[The description below was written by a language model from this plasmid's Addgene catalogue record and pLannotate feature annotations shown in this document.]
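Description:
pLV-EF1A-RNF146-45-182-EGFP-Hygro is a third-generation-style, self-inactivating HIV-1 lentiviral transfer plasmid for stable expression in mammalian cells, partly derived from a commercially built vector. In bacteria it is maintained through a high-copy ColE1/pUC-type origin with ampicillin resistance (AmpR), and the backbone also carries an f1 origin, an SV40 origin and leftover lac/T7/T3 cloning elements. The viral genome is transcribed from an RSV promoter fused to a truncated 5' LTR, so production of genomic RNA does not depend on Tat. It contains the Ψ packaging signal with a gag fragment, the Rev response element for nuclear export of the unspliced RNA, and the cPPT/CTS, which aids nuclear import. It ends in a ΔU3 3' LTR that inactivates the LTR promoter after integration, followed by an SV40 polyadenylation signal.

The payload is a human EF-1α promoter with its intron A driving a fragment of human RNF146 limited to amino acids 45–182, the structurally predicted WWE domain, fused at its C terminus to EGFP. The annotation tool matched this coding region to the rat orthologue, but the catalogue record gives the species as human. Gateway attB4, attB1 and attB2 scars flank the promoter and open reading frame, reflecting modular recombinational assembly. A WPRE downstream of the fusion enhances transcript stability and expression. A separate mouse PGK promoter drives the hygromycin phosphotransferase gene (hph), allowing hygromycin selection of transduced cells. RNF146 is an E3 ubiquitin ligase that recognises poly(ADP-ribosyl)ated proteins. According to the associated publication, overexpressing this fluorescent WWE domain is used to study and modulate poly(ADP-ribose) dynamics at sites of DNA damage.
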