Features (pLannotate 1.2.2; 33 found; start..end, strand, type, name):
      3..229     +  promoter       RSV promoter: Rous sarcoma virus enhancer/promoter
    230..410     +  LTR            5' LTR (truncated): truncated 5' long terminal repeat (LTR) from HIV-1
    457..582     +  misc_feature   HIV-1 Ψ: packaging signal of human immunodeficiency virus type 1
    566..929     +  CDS            HIV-1 gag (fragment): gag protein from human immunodeficiency virus 1; gag
   1075..1308    +  misc_feature   RRE: The Rev response element (RRE) of HIV-1 allows for Rev-dependent mRNA export from the nucleus to the cytoplasm.
   1685..1785    +  CDS            Rev (fragment): human immunodeficiency virus 1 (HIV-1) Rev protein; rev; enhances nuclear export of unspliced and incompletely spliced viral mRNAs
   1803..1920    +  misc_feature   cPPT/CTS: central polypurine tract and central termination sequence of HIV-1
   1938..1958    +  protein_bind   attB4: mutant version of attB; core recombination site for the Gateway® BP reaction BP Clonase™
   1978..2189    +  promoter       EF-1α core promoter: core promoter for human elongation factor EF-1α
   2190..2299    +  intron         EF-1α intron A (fragment): intron upstream of the start codon of human EF-1α
   2925..3128    +  intron         EF-1α intron A: truncated intron upstream of the start codon of human EF-1α
   3137..3161    +  protein_bind   attB1: mutant version of attB; recombination site for the Gateway® BP reaction BP Clonase™
   3171..3581    +  CDS            Rnf146 (fragment): RN146_RAT - Experimental evidence at protein level: Swiss-Prot protein existence level 1. E3 ubiquitin-protein ligase that specifically binds poly-ADP- ribosylated (PARsylated) proteins and mediates their ubiquitination and subsequent degradation. May regulate many important biological processes, such as cell survival and DNA damage response. Acts as an activator of the Wnt signaling pathway by mediating the ubiquitination of PARsylated AXIN1 and AXIN2, 2 key components of the beta-catenin destruction complex. Acts in cooperation with tankyrase proteins (TNKS and TNKS2), which mediate PARsylat
   3630..4349    +  CDS            EGFP: the original enhanced GFP (Yang et al., 1996) mammalian codon-optimized
   4350..4374    -  protein_bind   attB2: mutant version of attB; recombination site for the Gateway® BP reaction BP Clonase™
   4392..4980    +  misc_feature   WPRE: woodchuck hepatitis virus posttranscriptional regulatory element
   5011..5510    +  promoter       PGK promoter: mouse phosphoglycerate kinase 1 promoter
   5527..6549    +  CDS            hph: KHYB_ECOLX - Experimental evidence at protein level: Swiss-Prot protein existence level 1. The aminoglycoside phosphotransferases achieve inactivation of their antibiotic substrates by phosphorylation. Only phosphorylates hygromycin and closely related compounds such as demethyl analogs and destomycin. From Escherichia coli.
   6545..6622    +  CDS            nef (fragment): NEF_HV1Z2 - Experimental evidence at protein level: Swiss-Prot protein existence level 1. Extracellular Nef protein targets CD4(+) T-lymphocytes for apoptosis by interacting with CXCR4 surface receptors. From Human immunodeficiency virus type 1 group M subtype D (isolate Z2/CDC-Z34) (HIV-1).
   6624..6857    +  LTR            3' LTR (ΔU3): self-inactivating 3' long terminal repeat (LTR) from HIV-1
   6929..7050    +  polyA_signal   SV40 poly(A) signal: SV40 polyadenylation signal
   7090..7225    +  rep_origin     SV40 ori: SV40 origin of replication
   7246..7264    -  promoter       T7 promoter: promoter for bacteriophage T7 RNA polymerase
   7272..7427    +  CDS            lacZα (fragment): LacZα fragment of β-galactosidase; lacZ fragment
   7432..7860    +  rep_origin     f1 ori (sequence partly withheld): f1 bacteriophage origin of replication; arrow indicates direction of (+) strand synthesis
   7913..8017    +  promoter       AmpR promoter: bla
   8018..8878    +  CDS            AmpR: β-lactamase; bla; confers resistance to ampicillin, carbenicillin, and related antibiotics
   9049..9637    +  rep_origin     ori: high-copy-number ColE1/pMB1/pBR322/pUC origin of replication
   9820..9912    +  CDS            lacI (fragment): lac repressor; lacI; The lac repressor binds to the lac operator to inhibit transcription in E. coli. This inhibition can be relieved by adding lactose or isopropyl-β-D-thiogalactopyranoside (IPTG).
   9925..9946    +  protein_bind   CAP binding site: CAP binding activates transcription in the presence of cAMP. E. coli catabolite activator protein
   9961..9991    +  promoter       lac promoter: promoter for the E. coli lac operon
   9999..10015   +  protein_bind   lac operator: The lac repressor binds to the lac operator to inhibit transcription in E. coli. This inhibition can be relieved by adding lactose or isopropyl-β-D-thiogalactopyranoside (IPTG). lac repressor encoded by lacI
  10060..10078   +  promoter       T3 promoter: promoter for bacteriophage T3 RNA polymerase
>Addgene plasmid #238091 | pLV-EF1A-RNF146-45-182-EGFP-Hygro | addgene full sequence | sequence record 472683 | Addgene NGS Result
AATGTAGTCTTATGCAATACTCTTGTAGTCTTGCAACATGGTAACGATGAGTTAGCAACATGCCTTACAA
GGAGAGAAAAAGCACCGTGCATGCCGATTGGTGGAAGTAAGGTGGTACGATCGTGCCTTATTAGGAAGGC
AACAGACGGGTCTGACATGGATTGGACGAACCACTGAATTGCCGCATTGCAGAGATATTGTATTTAAGTG
CCTAGCTCGATACATAAACGGGTCTCTCTGGTTAGACCAGATCTGAGCCTGGGAGCTCTCTGGCTAACTA
GGGAACCCACTGCTTAAGCCTCAATAAAGCTTGCCTTGAGTGCTTCAAGTAGTGTGTGCCCGTCTGTTGT
GTGACTCTGGTAACTAGAGATCCCTCAGACCCTTTTAGTCAGTGTGGAAAATCTCTAGCAGTGGCGCCCG
AACAGGGACTTGAAAGCGAAAGGGAAACCAGAGGAGCTCTCTCGACGCAGGACTCGGCTTGCTGAAGCGC
GCACGGCAAGAGGCGAGGGGCGGCGACTGGTGAGTACGCCAAAAATTTTGACTAGCGGAGGCTAGAAGGA
GAGAGATGGGTGCGAGAGCGTCAGTATTAAGCGGGGGAGAATTAGATCGCGATGGGAAAAAATTCGGTTA
AGGCCAGGGGGAAAGAAAAAATATAAATTAAAACATATAGTATGGGCAAGCAGGGAGCTAGAACGATTCG
CAGTTAATCCTGGCCTGTTAGAAACATCAGAAGGCTGTAGACAAATACTGGGACAGCTACAACCATCCCT
TCAGACAGGATCAGAAGAACTTAGATCATTATATAATACAGTAGCAACCCTCTATTGTGTGCATCAAAGG
ATAGAGATAAAAGACACCAAGGAAGCTTTAGACAAGATAGAGGAAGAGCAAAACAAAAGTAAGACCACCG
CACAGCAAGCGGCCGCTGATCTTCAGACCTGGAGGAGGAGATATGAGGGACAATTGGAGAAGTGAATTAT
ATAAATATAAAGTAGTAAAAATTGAACCATTAGGAGTAGCACCCACCAAGGCAAAGAGAAGAGTGGTGCA
GAGAGAAAAAAGAGCAGTGGGAATAGGAGCTTTGTTCCTTGGGTTCTTGGGAGCAGCAGGAAGCACTATG
GGCGCAGCGTCAATGACGCTGACGGTACAGGCCAGACAATTATTGTCTGGTATAGTGCAGCAGCAGAACA
ATTTGCTGAGGGCTATTGAGGCGCAACAGCATCTGTTGCAACTCACAGTCTGGGGCATCAAGCAGCTCCA
GGCAAGAATCCTGGCTGTGGAAAGATACCTAAAGGATCAACAGCTCCTGGGGATTTGGGGTTGCTCTGGA
AAACTCATTTGCACCACTGCTGTGCCTTGGAATGCTAGTTGGAGTAATAAATCTCTGGAACAGATTTGGA
ATCACACGACCTGGATGGAGTGGGACAGAGAAATTAACAATTACACAAGCTTAATACACTCCTTAATTGA
AGAATCGCAAAACCAGCAAGAAAAGAATGAACAAGAATTATTGGAATTAGATAAATGGGCAAGTTTGTGG
AATTGGTTTAACATAACAAATTGGCTGTGGTATATAAAATTATTCATAATGATAGTAGGAGGCTTGGTAG
GTTTAAGAATAGTTTTTGCTGTACTTTCTATAGTGAATAGAGTTAGGCAGGGATATTCACCATTATCGTT
TCAGACCCACCTCCCAACCCCGAGGGGACCCGACAGGCCCGAAGGAATAGAAGAAGAAGGTGGAGAGAGA
GACAGAGACAGATCCATTCGATTAGTGAACGGATCTCGACGGTATCGCTAGCTTTTAAAAGAAAAGGGGG
GATTGGGGGGTACAGTGCAGGGGAAAGAATAGTAGACATAATAGCAACAGACATACAAACTAAAGAATTA
CAAAAACAAATTACAAAAATTCAAAATTTTACTAGTGATTATCGGATCAACTTTGTATAGAAAAGTTGGG
CTCCGGTGCCCGTCAGTGGGCAGAGCGCACATCGCCCACAGTCCCCGAGAAGTTGGGGGGAGGGGTCGGC
AATTGAACCGGTGCCTAGAGAAGGTGGCGCGGGGTAAACTGGGAAAGTGATGTCGTGTACTGGCTCCGCC
TTTTTCCCGAGGGTGGGGGAGAACCGTATATAAGTGCAGTAGTCGCCGTGAACGTTCTTTTTCGCAACGG
GTTTGCCGCCAGAACACAGGTAAGTGCCGTGTGTGGTTCCCGCGGGCCTGGCCTCTTTACGGGTTATGGC
CCTTGCGTGCCTTGAATTACTTCCACCTGGCTGCAGTACGTGATTCTTGATCCCGAGCTTCGGGTTGGAA
GTGGGTGGGAGAGTTCGAGGCCTTGCGCTTAAGGAGCCCCTTCGCCTCGTGCTTGAGTTGAGGCCTGGCC
TGGGCGCTGGGGCCGCCGCGTGCGAATCTGGTGGCACCTTCGCGCCTGTCTCGCTGCTTTCGATAAGTCT
CTAGCCATTTAAAATTTTTGATGACCTGCTGCGACGCTTTTTTTCTGGCAAGATAGTCTTGTAAATGCGG
GCCAAGATCTGCACACTGGTATTTCGGTTTTTGGGGCCGCGGGCGGCGACGGGGCCCGTGCGTCCCAGCG
CACATGTTCGGCGAGGCGGGGCCTGCGAGCGCGGCCACCGAGAATCGGACGGGGGTAGTCTCAAGCTGGC
CGGCCTGCTCTGGTGCCTGGTCTCGCGCCGCCGTGTATCGCCCCGCCCTGGGCGGCAAGGCTGGCCCGGT
CGGCACCAGTTGCGTGAGCGGAAAGATGGCCGCTTCCCGGCCCTGCTGCAGGGAGCTCAAAATGGAGGAC
GCGGCGCTCGGGAGAGCGGGCGGGTGAGTCACCCACACAAAGGAAAAGGGCCTTTCCGTCCTCAGCCGTC
GCTTCATGTGACTCCACGGAGTACCGGGCGCCGTCCAGGCACCTCGATTAGTTCTCGAGCTTTTGGAGTA
CGTCGTCTTTAGGTTGGGGGGAGGGGTTTTATGCGATGGAGTTTCCCCACACTGAGTGGGTGGAGACTGA
AGTTAGGCCAGCTTGGCACTTGATGTAATTCTCCTTGGAATTTGCCCTTTTTGAGTTTGGATCTTGGTTC
ATTCTCAAGCCTCAGACAGTGGTTCAAAGTTTTTTTCTTCCATTTCAGGTGTCGTGACAAGTTTGTACAA
AAAAGCAGGCTGCCACCATGCACCCCGTGAGCCTGCCTTGTAAGCACGTGTTCTGCTACCTGTGCGTGAA
GGGCGCCTCTTGGCTGGGAAAGAGGTGTGCCCTGTGCAGACAGGAGATCCCAGAGGATTTCCTGGATAAG
CCTACCCTGCTGAGCCCCGAGGAGCTGAAGGCTGCAAGCCGGGGAAACGGGGAGTACGCCTGGTACTACG
AGGGCAGGAACGGCTGGTGGCAGTACGATGAGAGGACCTCCAGGGAGCTGGAAGATGCTTTTAGCAAGGG
GAAGAAAAACACCGAGATGCTGATCGCTGGCTTTCTGTATGTGGCCGACCTGGAGAACATGGTGCAGTAC
CGGCGCAATGAACACGGGAGGAGAAGAAAAATCAAAAGGGACATTATCGACATCCCTAAAAAGGGCGTGG
CTGGCCTGAGATCAGGCGGGGGCGGAAGCGGCGGCGGAGGCTCCGGGGGGGGCGGCAGCATGGTGAGCAA
GGGCGAGGAGCTGTTCACCGGGGTGGTGCCCATCCTGGTCGAGCTGGACGGCGACGTAAACGGCCACAAG
TTCAGCGTGTCCGGCGAGGGCGAGGGCGATGCCACCTACGGCAAGCTGACCCTGAAGTTCATCTGCACCA
CCGGCAAGCTGCCCGTGCCCTGGCCCACCCTCGTGACCACCCTGACCTACGGCGTGCAGTGCTTCAGCCG
CTACCCCGACCACATGAAGCAGCACGACTTCTTCAAGTCCGCCATGCCCGAAGGCTACGTCCAGGAGCGC
ACCATCTTCTTCAAGGACGACGGCAACTACAAGACCCGCGCCGAGGTGAAGTTCGAGGGCGACACCCTGG
TGAACCGCATCGAGCTGAAGGGCATCGACTTCAAGGAGGACGGCAACATCCTGGGGCACAAGCTGGAGTA
CAACTACAACAGCCACAACGTCTATATCATGGCCGACAAGCAGAAGAACGGCATCAAGGTGAACTTCAAG
ATCCGCCACAACATCGAGGACGGCAGCGTGCAGCTCGCCGACCACTACCAGCAGAACACCCCCATCGGCG
ACGGCCCCGTGCTGCTGCCCGACAACCACTACCTGAGCACCCAGTCCGCCCTGAGCAAAGACCCCAACGA
GAAGCGCGATCACATGGTCCTGCTGGAGTTCGTGACCGCCGCCGGGATCACTCTCGGCATGGACGAGCTG
TACAAGTAAACCCAGCTTTCTTGTACAAAGTGGTGATAATCGAATTCCGATAATCAACCTCTGGATTACA
AAATTTGTGAAAGATTGACTGGTATTCTTAACTATGTTGCTCCTTTTACGCTATGTGGATACGCTGCTTT
AATGCCTTTGTATCATGCTATTGCTTCCCGTATGGCTTTCATTTTCTCCTCCTTGTATAAATCCTGGTTG
CTGTCTCTTTATGAGGAGTTGTGGCCCGTTGTCAGGCAACGTGGCGTGGTGTGCACTGTGTTTGCTGACG
CAACCCCCACTGGTTGGGGCATTGCCACCACCTGTCAGCTCCTTTCCGGGACTTTCGCTTTCCCCCTCCC
TATTGCCACGGCGGAACTCATCGCCGCCTGCCTTGCCCGCTGCTGGACAGGGGCTCGGCTGTTGGGCACT
GACAATTCCGTGGTGTTGTCGGGGAAGCTGACGTCCTTTCCATGGCTGCTCGCCTGTGTTGCCACCTGGA
TTCTGCGCGGGACGTCCTTCTGCTACGTCCCTTCGGCCCTCAATCCAGCGGACCTTCCTTCCCGCGGCCT
GCTGCCGGCTCTGCGGCCTCTTCCGCGTCTTCGCCTTCGCCCTCAGACGAGTCGGATCTCCCTTTGGGCC
GCCTCCCCGCATCGGGAATTCCCGCGGTTCGAATTCTACCGGGTAGGGGAGGCGCTTTTCCCAAGGCAGT
CTGGAGCATGCGCTTTAGCAGCCCCGCTGGGCACTTGGCGCTACACAAGTGGCCTCTGGCCTCGCACACA
TTCCACATCCACCGGTAGGCGCCAACCGGCTCCGTTCTTTGGTGGCCCCTTCGCGCCACCTTCTACTCCT
CCCCTAGTCAGGAAGTTCCCCCCCGCCCCGCAGCTCGCGTCGTGCAGGACGTGACAAATGGAAGTAGCAC
GTCTCACTAGTCTCGTGCAGATGGACAGCACCGCTGAGCAATGGAAGCGGGTAGGCCTTTGGGGCAGCGG
CCAATAGCAGCTTTGCTCCTTCGCTTTCTGGGCTCAGAGGCTGGGAAGGGGTGGGTCCGGGGGCGGGCTC
AGGGGCGGGCTCAGGGGCGGGGCGGGCGCCCGAAGGTCCTCCGGAGGCCCGGCATTCTGCACGCTTCAAA
AGCGCACGTCTGCCGCGCTGTTCTCCTCTTCCTCATCTCCGGGCCTTTCGACCTCACGTGGCCACCATGA
AAAAGCCTGAACTCACCGCGACGTCTGTCGAGAAGTTTCTGATCGAAAAGTTCGACAGCGTCTCCGACCT
GATGCAGCTCTCGGAGGGCGAAGAATCTCGTGCTTTCAGCTTCGATGTAGGAGGGCGTGGATATGTCCTG
CGGGTAAATAGCTGCGCCGATGGTTTCTACAAAGATCGTTATGTTTATCGGCACTTTGCATCGGCCGCGC
TCCCGATTCCGGAAGTGCTTGACATTGGGGAATTTAGCGAGAGCCTGACCTATTGCATCTCCCGCCGTGC
ACAGGGTGTCACGTTGCAAGACCTGCCTGAAACCGAACTGCCCGCTGTTCTGCAGCCGGTCGCGGAGGCC
ATGGATGCGATCGCTGCGGCCGATCTTAGCCAGACGAGCGGGTTCGGCCCATTCGGACCGCAAGGAATCG
GTCAATACACTACATGGCGTGATTTCATATGCGCGATTGCTGATCCCCATGTGTATCACTGGCAAACTGT
GATGGACGACACCGTCAGTGCGTCCGTCGCGCAGGCTCTCGATGAGCTGATGCTTTGGGCCGAGGACTGC
CCCGAAGTCCGGCACCTCGTGCACGCGGATTTCGGCTCCAACAATGTCCTGACGGACAATGGCCGCATAA
CAGCGGTCATTGACTGGAGCGAGGCGATGTTCGGGGATTCCCAATACGAGGTCGCCAACATCTTCTTCTG
GAGGCCGTGGTTGGCTTGTATGGAGCAGCAGACGCGCTACTTCGAGCGGAGGCATCCGGAGCTTGCAGGA
TCGCCGCGGCTCCGGGCGTATATGCTCCGCATTGGTCTTGACCAACTCTATCAGAGCTTGGTTGACGGCA
ATTTCGATGATGCAGCTTGGGCGCAGGGTCGATGCGACGCAATCGTCCGATCCGGAGCCGGGACTGTCGG
GCGTACACAAATCGCCCGCAGAAGCGCGGCCGTCTGGACCGATGGCTGTGTAGAAGTACTCGCCGATAGT
GGAAACCGACGCCCCAGCACTCGTCCGAGGGCAAAGGAATAGGGTACCTTTAAGACCAATGACTTACAAG
GCAGCTGTAGATCTTAGCCACTTTTTAAAAGAAAAGGGGGGACTGGAAGGGCTAATTCACTCCCAACGAA
GACAAGATCTGCTTTTTGCTTGTACTGGGTCTCTCTGGTTAGACCAGATCTGAGCCTGGGAGCTCTCTGG
CTAACTAGGGAACCCACTGCTTAAGCCTCAATAAAGCTTGCCTTGAGTGCTTCAAGTAGTGTGTGCCCGT
CTGTTGTGTGACTCTGGTAACTAGAGATCCCTCAGACCCTTTTAGTCAGTGTGGAAAATCTCTAGCAGTA
GTAGTTCATGTCATCTTATTATTCAGTATTTATAACTTGCAAAGAAATGAATATCAGAGAGTGAGAGGAA
CTTGTTTATTGCAGCTTATAATGGTTACAAATAAAGCAATAGCATCACAAATTTCACAAATAAAGCATTT
TTTTCACTGCATTCTAGTTGTGGTTTGTCCAAACTCATCAATGTATCTTATCATGTCTGGCTCTAGCTAT
CCCGCCCCTAACTCCGCCCATCCCGCCCCTAACTCCGCCCAGTTCCGCCCATTCTCCGCCCCATGGCTGA
CTAATTTTTTTTATTTATGCAGAGGCCGAGGCCGCCTCGGCCTCTGAGCTATTCCAGAAGTAGTGAGGAG
GCTTTTTTGGAGGCCTAGGGACGTACCCAATTCGCCCTATAGTGAGTCGTATTACGCGCGCTCACTGGCC
GTCGTTTTACAACGTCGTGACTGGGAAAACCCTGGCGTTACCCAACTTAATCGCCTTGCAGCACATCCCC
CTTTCGCCAGCTGGCGTAATAGCGAAGAGGCCCGCACCGATCGCCCTTCCCAACAGTTGCGCAGCCTGAA
TGGCGAATGGG
[124 nt withheld, positions 7432-7555]
C
[91 nt withheld, positions 7557-7647]
A
[49 nt withheld, positions 7649-7697]
CCTTTGACGTTGGAGTCCACGTTCTTT
[37 nt withheld, positions 7725-7761]
ACCCTATCTCGGTCTATTCTTTTGATTTATAAGGGATTTTGCCGATTTCGGCCTATTGGTTAAAAAATGA
GCTGATTTAACAAAAATTTAACGCGAATTTTAACAAAATATTAACGCTTACAATTTAGGTGGCACTTTTC
GGGGAAATGTGCGCGGAACCCCTATTTGTTTATTTTTCTAAATACATTCAAATATGTATCCGCTCATGAG
ACAATAACCCTGATAAATGCTTCAATAATATTGAAAAAGGAAGAGTATGAGTATTCAACATTTCCGTGTC
GCCCTTATTCCCTTTTTTGCGGCATTTTGCCTTCCTGTTTTTGCTCACCCAGAAACGCTGGTGAAAGTAA
AAGATGCTGAAGATCAGTTGGGTGCACGAGTGGGTTACATCGAACTGGATCTCAACAGCGGTAAGATCCT
TGAGAGTTTTCGCCCCGAAGAACGTTTTCCAATGATGAGCACTTTTAAAGTTCTGCTATGTGGCGCGGTA
TTATCCCGTATTGACGCCGGGCAAGAGCAACTCGGTCGCCGCATACACTATTCTCAGAATGACTTGGTTG
AGTACTCACCAGTCACAGAAAAGCATCTTACGGATGGCATGACAGTAAGAGAATTATGCAGTGCTGCCAT
AACCATGAGTGATAACACTGCGGCCAACTTACTTCTGACAACGATCGGAGGACCGAAGGAGCTAACCGCT
TTTTTGCACAACATGGGGGATCATGTAACTCGCCTTGATCGTTGGGAACCGGAGCTGAATGAAGCCATAC
CAAACGACGAGCGTGACACCACGATGCCTGTAGCAATGGCAACAACGTTGCGCAAACTATTAACTGGCGA
ACTACTTACTCTAGCTTCCCGGCAACAATTAATAGACTGGATGGAGGCGGATAAAGTTGCAGGACCACTT
CTGCGCTCGGCCCTTCCGGCTGGCTGGTTTATTGCTGATAAATCTGGAGCCGGTGAGCGTGGGTCTCGCG
GTATCATTGCAGCACTGGGGCCAGATGGTAAGCCCTCCCGTATCGTAGTTATCTACACGACGGGGAGTCA
GGCAACTATGGATGAACGAAATAGACAGATCGCTGAGATAGGTGCCTCACTGATTAAGCATTGGTAACTG
TCAGACCAAGTTTACTCATATATACTTTAGATTGATTTAAAACTTCATTTTTAATTTAAAAGGATCTAGG
TGAAGATCCTTTTTGATAATCTCATGACCAAAATCCCTTAACGTGAGTTTTCGTTCCACTGAGCGTCAGA
CCCCGTAGAAAAGATCAAAGGATCTTCTTGAGATCCTTTTTTTCTGCGCGTAATCTGCTGCTTGCAAACA
AAAAAACCACCGCTACCAGCGGTGGTTTGTTTGCCGGATCAAGAGCTACCAACTCTTTTTCCGAAGGTAA
CTGGCTTCAGCAGAGCGCAGATACCAAATACTGTTCTTCTAGTGTAGCCGTAGTTAGGCCACCACTTCAA
GAACTCTGTAGCACCGCCTACATACCTCGCTCTGCTAATCCTGTTACCAGTGGCTGCTGCCAGTGGCGAT
AAGTCGTGTCTTACCGGGTTGGACTCAAGACGATAGTTACCGGATAAGGCGCAGCGGTCGGGCTGAACGG
GGGGTTCGTGCACACAGCCCAGCTTGGAGCGAACGACCTACACCGAACTGAGATACCTACAGCGTGAGCT
ATGAGAAAGCGCCACGCTTCCCGAAGAGAGAAAGGCGGACAGGTATCCGGTAAGCGGCAGGGTCGGAACA
GGAGAGCGCACGAGGGAGCTTCCAGGGGGAAACGCCTGGTATCTTTATAGTCCTGTCGGGTTTCGCCACC
TCTGACTTGAGCGTCGATTTTTGTGATGCTCGTCAGGGGGGCGGAGCCTATGGAAAAACGCCAGCAACGC
GGCCTTTTTACGGTTCCTGGCCTTTTGCTGGCCTTTTGCTCACATGTTCTTTCCTGCGTTATCCCCTGAT
TCTGTGGATAACCGTATTACCGCCTTTGAGTGAGCTGATACCGCTCGCCGCAGCCGAACGACCGAGCGCA
GCGAGTCAGTGAGCGAGGAAGCGGAAGAGCGCCCAATACGCAAACCGCCTCTCCCCGCGCGTTGGCCGAT
TCATTAATGCAGCTGGCACGACAGGTTTCCCGACTGGAAAGCGGGCAGTGAGCGCAACGCAATTAATGTG
AGTTAGCTCACTCATTAGGCACCCCAGGCTTTACACTTTATGCTTCCGGCTCGTATGTTGTGTGGAATTG
TGAGCGGATAACAATTTCACACAGGAAACAGCTATGACCATGATTACGCCAAGCGCGCAATTAACCCTCA
CTAAAGGGAACAAAAGCTGGAGCTGCAAGCTT
